Addgene plasmid #231346: pscAAV.CAG-EGFP-SV40pA-T7-T3-BC(p1-14)
Purpose: Self complementary AAV genome with components for tracking self-complementary AAV genomes via AAV-Zombie. Also expresses EGFP from CAG promoter.
Depositing lab: Viviana Gradinaru. Depositing organization: California Institute of Technology. Publication: Spatial genomics of AAV vectors reveals mechanism of transcriptional crosstalk that enables targeted delivery of large genetic cargo. Coughlin GM, Borsos M, Barcelona BH, Appling N, Mayfield AMH, Mackey ED, Eser RA, Jackson CR, Chen X, Kumar SR, Gradinaru V. Nat Biotechnol. 2025 Mar 20. doi: 10.1038/s41587-025-02565-4. PubMed 40113953.
Backbone
  Vector backbone: pscAAV-CAG-GFP
  Vector type: AAV
Growth in bacteria
  Bacterial resistance: Ampicillin, 100 μg/mL
  Growth temperature: 30°C
  Growth strain: NEB Stable
  Copy number: High Copy
Gene/Insert
  Gene/Insert name: T7/T3-BC(p1-14)
  Species: Other
  Insert size (bp): 425
  Cloning method: Gibson Cloning
Terms and licenses: Academic/Nonprofit Terms; Industry Terms: Not Available to Industry
Depositor comments: Also contains a CAG-driven EGFP
How to cite: pscAAV.CAG-EGFP-SV40pA-T7-T3-BC(p1-14) was a gift from Viviana Gradinaru (Addgene plasmid # 231346 ; http://n2t.net/addgene:231346 ; RRID:Addgene_231346)
