[The description below was written by a language model from this plasmid's Addgene catalogue record and pLannotate feature annotations shown in this document.]
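Description:
pscAAV.CAG-EGFP-SV40pA-T7-T3-BC(p1-14) is a self-complementary AAV transfer plasmid of about 5.2 kb, built on the pscAAV-CAG-GFP backbone. It is propagated in E. coli through a high-copy ColE1/pUC-type origin and selected with ampicillin via the bla gene. The backbone also carries residual cloning-vector fragments (lac promoter/operator, lacZα, lacI, bom and rop pieces) that have no evident role in the design. Two AAV2 inverted terminal repeats, both annotated as partial, flank the payload and define the genome that is packaged. Self-complementary vectors typically rely on one altered ITR so that a double-stranded, hairpin-like genome is encapsidated, which bypasses second-strand synthesis after transduction. The record does not specify which ITR is modified.

Between the ITRs, a CAG promoter drives EGFP, followed by an SV40 polyadenylation signal. The promoter is annotated as a CMV enhancer, the chicken β-actin promoter and chimeric β-actin/β-globin intron sequence. Downstream of the reporter cassette sits the 425 bp Gibson-cloned insert, T7/T3-BC(p1-14). The T7 and T3 bacteriophage promoters are annotated on the reverse strand next to the right-hand ITR, pointing back into an unannotated stretch that presumably holds the barcode. The barcode itself is not annotated in the feature table.

According to the record, these components allow self-complementary AAV genomes to be tracked by AAV-Zombie. In that approach, phage RNA polymerase transcribes the barcode directly from vector DNA in fixed samples so that it can be detected in situ. EGFP independently reports transgene expression, so the location of the vector genome can be compared with transcriptional output in the same cells or tissue.
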