Features (pLannotate 1.2.2; 21 found; start..end, strand, type, name):
      1..589     +  rep_origin     ori: high-copy-number ColE1/pMB1/pBR322/pUC origin of replication
    772..864     +  CDS            lacI (fragment): lac repressor; lacI; The lac repressor binds to the lac operator to inhibit transcription in E. coli. This inhibition can be relieved by adding lactose or isopropyl-β-D-thiogalactopyranoside (IPTG).
    877..898     +  protein_bind   CAP binding site: CAP binding activates transcription in the presence of cAMP. E. coli catabolite activator protein
    913..943     +  promoter       lac promoter: promoter for the E. coli lac operon
    951..967     +  protein_bind   lac operator: The lac repressor binds to the lac operator to inhibit transcription in E. coli. This inhibition can be relieved by adding lactose or isopropyl-β-D-thiogalactopyranoside (IPTG). lac repressor encoded by lacI
   1081..1162    -  repeat_region  AAV2 ITR (fragment): inverted terminal repeat of adeno-associated virus serotype 2 inverted
   1187..1435    +  enhancer       CMV enhancer (fragment): human cytomegalovirus immediate early enhancer
   1437..1715    +  promoter       chicken β-actin promoter: No description available
   1716..1851    +  intron         hybrid intron (fragment): hybrid between chicken β-actin (CBA) and minute virus of mice (MMV) introns (Gray et al., 2011)
   1940..2070    +  intron         chimeric intron (fragment): chimera between introns from chicken β-actin and rabbit β-globin
   2068..2136    +  CDS            HBB (fragment): HBB_LEPEU - Experimental evidence at protein level: Swiss-Prot protein existence level 1. Involved in oxygen transport from the lung to the various peripheral tissues. From Lepus europaeus (European hare).
   2143..2862    +  CDS            EGFP: the original enhanced GFP (Yang et al., 1996) mammalian codon-optimized
   2893..2962    -  polyA_signal   SV40 poly(A) signal (fragment): SV40 polyadenylation signal
   3411..3429    -  promoter       T3 promoter: promoter for bacteriophage T3 RNA polymerase
   3440..3458    -  promoter       T7 promoter: promoter for bacteriophage T7 RNA polymerase
   3465..3570    +  repeat_region  AAV2 ITR (fragment): inverted terminal repeat of adeno-associated virus serotype 2 inverted
   3604..3761    +  CDS            lacZα (fragment): LacZα fragment of β-galactosidase; lacZ fragment
   3767..3866    -  misc_feature   bom (fragment): basis of mobility region from pBR322
   3968..4003    -  CDS            rop (fragment): Rop protein, which maintains plasmids at low copy number; rop
   4098..4202    +  promoter       AmpR promoter: bla
   4203..5063    +  CDS            AmpR: β-lactamase; bla; confers resistance to ampicillin, carbenicillin, and related antibiotics
>Addgene plasmid #231346 | pscAAV.CAG-EGFP-SV40pA-T7-T3-BC(p1-14) | addgene full sequence | sequence record 459765 | Addgene NGS Result
TTGAGATCCTTTTTTTCTGCGCGTAATCTGCTGCTTGCAAACAAAAAAACCACCGCTACCAGCGGTGGTT
TGTTTGCCGGATCAAGAGCTACCAACTCTTTTTCCGAAGGTAACTGGCTTCAGCAGAGCGCAGATACCAA
ATACTGTTCTTCTAGTGTAGCCGTAGTTAGGCCACCACTTCAAGAACTCTGTAGCACCGCCTACATACCT
CGCTCTGCTAATCCTGTTACCAGTGGCTGCTGCCAGTGGCGATAAGTCGTGTCTTACCGGGTTGGACTCA
AGACGATAGTTACCGGATAAGGCGCAGCGGTCGGGCTGAACGGGGGGTTCGTGCACACAGCCCAGCTTGG
AGCGAACGACCTACACCGAACTGAGATACCTACAGCGTGAGCTATGAGAAAGCGCCACGCTTCCCGAAGG
GAGAAAGGCGGACAGGTATCCGGTAAGCGGCAGGGTCGGAACAGGAGAGCGCACGAGGGAGCTTCCAGGG
GGAAACGCCTGGTATCTTTATAGTCCTGTCGGGTTTCGCCACCTCTGACTTGAGCGTCGATTTTTGTGAT
GCTCGTCAGGGGGGCGGAGCCTATGGAAAAACGCCAGCAACGCGGCCTTTTTACGGTTCCTGGCCTTTTG
CTGGCCTTTTGCTCACATGTTCTTTCCTGCGTTATCCCCTGATTCTGTGGATAACCGTATTACCGCCTTT
GAGTGAGCTGATACCGCTCGCCGCAGCCGAACGACCGAGCGCAGCGAGTCAGTGAGCGAGGAAGCGGAAG
AGCGCCCAATACGCAAACCGCCTCTCCCCGCGCGTTGGCCGATTCATTAATGCAGCTGGCACGACAGGTT
TCCCGACTGGAAAGCGGGCAGTGAGCGCAACGCAATTAATGTGAGTTAGCTCACTCATTAGGCACCCCAG
GCTTTACACTTTATGCTTCCGGCTCGTATGTTGTGTGGAATTGTGAGCGGATAACAATTTCACACAGGAA
ACAGCTATGACCATGATTACGCCAAGCTCTCGAGATCTAGAAAGCTTCCCGGGGGGATCTGGGCCACTCC
CTCTCTGCGCGCTCGCTCGCTCACTGAGGCCGGGCGACCTTTGGTCGCCCGGCCTCAGTGAGCGAGCGAG
CGCGCAGAGAGGGAGTGGCCAACTCCATCACTAGGGGTTCCTGGAGGGGTGGAGTCGTGACCTAGGCCAT
TGACGTCAATAATGACGTATGTTCCCATAGTAACGCCAATAGGGACTTTCCATTGACGTCAATGGGTGGA
GTATTTACGGTAAACTGCCCACTTGGCAGTACATCAAGTGTATCATATGCCAAGTACGCCCCCTATTGAC
GTCAATGACGGTAAATGGCCCGCCTGGCATTATGCCCAGTACATGACCTTATGGGACTTTCCTACTTGGC
AGTACATCTACGTATTAGTCATCGCTATTACCATGGTCGAGGTGAGCCCCACGTTCTGCTTCACTCTCCC
CATCTCCCCCCCCTCCCCACCCCCAATTTTGTATTTATTTATTTTTTAATTATTTTGTGCAGCGATGGGG
GCGGGGGGGGGGGGGGGGGCGCGCGCCAGGCGGGGCGGGGCGGGGCGAGGGGCGGGGCGGGGCGAGGCGG
AGAGGTGCGGCGGCAGCCAATCAGAGCGGCGCGCTCCGAAAGTTTCCTTTTATGGCGAGGCGGCGGCGGC
GGCGGCCCTATAAAAAGCGAAGCGCGCGGCGGGCGGGAGTCGCTGCGCGCTGCCTTCGCCCCGTGCCCCG
CTCCGCCGCCGCCTCGCGCCGCCCGCCCCGGCTCTGACTGACCGCGTTACTCCCACAGGTGAGCGGGCGG
GACGGCCCTTCTCCTCCGGGCTGTAATTAGCGCTTGGTTTAATGACGGCTTGTTTCTTTTCTGTGGCTGC
GTGAAAGCCTTGAGGGGCTCCGGGAGGGCCCTTTGTGCGGGGGGAGCGGCTCGGGGCTGTCCGCGGGGGG
ACGGCTGCCTTCGGGGGGGACGGGGCAGGGCGGGGTTCGGCTTCTGGCGTGTGACCGGCGGCTCTAGAGC
CTCTGCTAACCATGTTCATGCCTTCTTCTTTTTCCTACAGCTCCTGGGCAACGTGCTGGTTATTGTGCTG
TCTCATCATTTTGGCAAAGAATTGGATCCACCGGTCGCCACCATGGTGAGCAAGGGCGAGGAGCTGTTCA
CCGGGGTGGTGCCCATCCTGGTCGAGCTGGACGGCGACGTAAACGGCCACAAGTTCAGCGTGTCCGGCGA
GGGCGAGGGCGATGCCACCTACGGCAAGCTGACCCTGAAGTTCATCTGCACCACCGGCAAGCTGCCCGTG
CCCTGGCCCACCCTCGTGACCACCCTGACCTACGGCGTGCAGTGCTTCAGCCGCTACCCCGACCACATGA
AGCAGCACGACTTCTTCAAGTCCGCCATGCCCGAAGGCTACGTCCAGGAGCGCACCATCTTCTTCAAGGA
CGACGGCAACTACAAGACCCGCGCCGAGGTGAAGTTCGAGGGCGACACCCTGGTGAACCGCATCGAGCTG
AAGGGCATCGACTTCAAGGAGGACGGCAACATCCTGGGGCACAAGCTGGAGTACAACTACAACAGCCACA
ACGTCTATATCATGGCCGACAAGCAGAAGAACGGCATCAAGGTGAACTTCAAGATCCGCCACAACATCGA
GGACGGCAGCGTGCAGCTCGCCGACCACTACCAGCAGAACACCCCCATCGGCGACGGCCCCGTGCTGCTG
CCCGACAACCACTACCTGAGCACCCAGTCCGCCCTGAGCAAAGACCCCAACGAGAAGCGCGATCACATGG
TCCTGCTGGAGTTCGTGACCGCCGCCGGGATCACTCTCGGCATGGACGAGCTGTACAAGTAAAGCGGCCG
CTAGGCCTCACCTGCGATCTCGATGCTTTATTTGTGAAATTTGTGATGCTATTGCTTTATTTGTAACCAT
TATAAGCTGCAATAAACAAGTTAACAACAACAATTGCATTCATTTTATGTTTCAGGTTCAGGGGGAGGTG
TGGGAGGTTTTTTAAACGACAGCTTGTCTCTCCAGATGCTCTTGGGCCATCTTCCACATCGTCCGTAGCA
GCCTTGGCAATTTGCCATCACTGGCAAATACACATAAATCCAATGAATACGGTTACCACCATCACATTAC
CATGCAGGTACACAGCAAGAATTGACGTTGGCATATCACATGGTGTAATAACCCCACTTGTGAAACAACC
CAGAATAAGGTACAAGGCGGAAATGTCGTCATTCTAAAATAAAAGGCATGGCCAGGAATTTGTCTAATAC
CGGGAACTTAAATTCAGCTTGAACACCAGTCGCAAAAAATTCAAAGAAAGTGATTCAGGTTCGGGTTCGT
GGATTGGAACAGCTTCTTTTGTTTCAGTGATGAGAGAATCCTCCTGTCACCCTTTAGTGAGGGTTAATTC
TCGAGTCTCCCTATAGTGAGTCGTATTAATTCCTCCACTCCCTCTCTGCGCGCTCGCTCGCTCACTGAGG
CCGGGCGACCAAAGGTCGCCCGACGCCCGGGCTTTGCCCGGGCGGCCTCAGTGAGCGAGCGAGCGCGCAG
AGAGGGACAGATCCGGGCCCGCATGCGTCGACAATTCACTGGCCGTCGTTTTACAACGTCGTGACTGGGA
AAACCCTGGCGTTACCCAACTTAATCGCCTTGCAGCACATCCCCCTTTCGCCAGCTGGCGTAATAGCGAA
GAGGCCCGCACCGATCGCCCTTCCCAACAGTTGCGCAGCCTGAATGGCGAATGGCGCCTGATGCGGTATT
TTCTCCTTACGCATCTGTGCGGTATTTCACACCGCATATGGTGCACTCTCAGTACAATCTGCTCTGATGC
CGCATAGTTAAGCCAGCCCCGACACCCGCCAACACCCGCTGACGCGCCCTGACGGGCTTGTCTGCTCCCG
GCATCCGCTTACAGACAAGCTGTGACCGTCTCCGGGAGCTGCATGTGTCAGAGGTTTTCACCGTCATCAC
CGAAACGCGCGAGACGAAAGGGCCTCGTGATACGCCTATTTTTATAGGTTAATGTCATGATAATAATGGT
TTCTTAGACGTCAGGTGGCACTTTTCGGGGAAATGTGCGCGGAACCCCTATTTGTTTATTTTTCTAAATA
CATTCAAATATGTATCCGCTCATGAGACAATAACCCTGATAAATGCTTCAATAATATTGAAAAAGGAAGA
GTATGAGTATTCAACATTTCCGTGTCGCCCTTATTCCCTTTTTTGCGGCATTTTGCCTTCCTGTTTTTGC
TCACCCAGAAACGCTGGTGAAAGTAAAAGATGCTGAAGATCAGTTGGGTGCACGAGTGGGTTACATCGAA
CTGGATCTCAACAGCGGTAAGATCCTTGAGAGTTTTCGCCCCGAAGAACGTTTTCCAATGATGAGCACTT
TTAAAGTTCTGCTATGTGGCGCGGTATTATCCCGTATTGACGCCGGGCAAGAGCAACTCGGTCGCCGCAT
ACACTATTCTCAGAATGACTTGGTTGAGTACTCACCAGTCACAGAAAAGCATCTTACGGATGGCATGACA
GTAAGAGAATTATGCAGTGCTGCCATAACCATGAGTGATAACACTGCGGCCAACTTACTTCTGACAACGA
TCGGAGGACCGAAGGAGCTAACCGCTTTTTTGCACAACATGGGGGATCATGTAACTCGCCTTGATCGTTG
GGAACCGGAGCTGAATGAAGCCATACCAAACGACGAGCGTGACACCACGATGCCTGTAGCAATGGCAACA
ACGTTGCGCAAACTATTAACTGGCGAACTACTTACTCTAGCTTCCCGGCAACAATTAATAGACTGGATGG
AGGCGGATAAAGTTGCAGGACCACTTCTGCGCTCGGCCCTTCCGGCTGGCTGGTTTATTGCTGATAAATC
TGGAGCCGGTGAGCGTGGGTCTCGCGGTATCATTGCAGCACTGGGGCCAGATGGTAAGCCCTCCCGTATC
GTAGTTATCTACACGACGGGGAGTCAGGCAACTATGGATGAACGAAATAGACAGATCGCTGAGATAGGTG
CCTCACTGATTAAGCATTGGTAACTGTCAGACCAAGTTTACTCATATATACTTTAGATTGATTTAAAACT
TCATTTTTAATTTAAAAGGATCTAGGTGAAGATCCTTTTTGATAATCTCATGACCAAAATCCCTTAACGT
GAGTTTTCGTTCCACTGAGCGTCAGACCCCGTAGAAAAGATCAAAGGATCTTC
